>Addgene plasmid #199163 | pET-6xHis-GFP(+24) | addgene full sequence | sequence record 392680 | Addgene NGS Result
GGGGAATTGTGAGCGGATAACAATTCCCCTCTAGAAATAATTTTGTTTAACTTTAAGAAGGAGATATACC
ATGGGTCATCACCACCACCATCACGGTGGCGCTAGCAAAGGTGAACGTCTGTTTACTGGTAAAGTACCGA
TCTTAGTGGAATTAAAGGGCGACGTGAACGGTCATAAATTTAGCGTGCGCGGCAAAGGCAAAGGTGACGC
TACCAATGGTAAATTGACCCTGAAGTTTATTTGCACAACAGGCAAATTACCCGTTCCGTGGCCCACCTTA
GTGACCACCCTGACCTATGGCGTTCAGTGCTTCAGTCGTTACCCTAAACATATGAAACAACACGATTTTT
TCAAATCAGCCATGCCTGAAGGATATGTTCAAGAGCGTACAATCAGCTTCAAGAAGGATGGCAAATATAA
AACGCGTGCGGAAGTGAAATTTGAAGGCCGCACATTAGTAAATCGTATCAAACTGAAAGGTCGTGACTTC
AAAGAAAAAGGCAACATTTTAGGCCATAAACTGCGTTATAACTTTAATTCTCATAAGGTGTATATTACGG
CCGATAAACGCAAGAATGGTATCAAGGCAAATTTCAAAATTCGCCATAACGTGGAGGACGGCAGCGTTCA
ATTAGCGGATCATTATCAACAAAACACGCCGATTGGTCGCGGGCCTGTACTGTTACCTCGCAACCACTAC
CTGAGCACCCAATCTGCCCTGAGCAAAGATCCGAAAGAAAAACGCGATCACATGGTTCTGTTAGAATTCG
TGACCGCTGCAGGCATTACGCACGGAATGGACGAACGCTACAAGTAATAATGAGGTACCCTCGAGTCTGG
TAAAGAAACCGCTGCTGCGAAATTTGAACGCCAGCACATGGACTCGTCTACTAGCGCAGCTTAATTAACC
TAGGCTGCTGCCACCGCTGAGCAATAACTAGCATAACCCCTTGGGGCCTCTAAACGGGTCTTGAGGGGTT
TTTTGCTGAAAGGAGGAACTATATCCGGATTGGCGAATGGG
[124 nt withheld, positions 1022-1145]
C
[91 nt withheld, positions 1147-1237]
A
[49 nt withheld, positions 1239-1287]
CCTTTGACGTTGGAGTCCACGTTCTTT
[37 nt withheld, positions 1315-1351]
ACCCTATCTCGGTCTATTCTTTTGATTTATAAGGGATTTTGCCGATTTCGGCCTATTGGTTAAAAAATGA
GCTGATTTAACAAAAATTTAACGCGAATTTTAACAAAATATTAACGTTTACAATTTCTGGCGGCACGATG
GCATGAGATTATCAAAAAGGATCTTCACCTAGATCCTTTTAAATTAAAAATGAAGTTTTAAATCAATCTA
AAGTATATATGAGTAAACTTGGTCTGACAGTTACCAATGCTTAATCAGTGAGGCACCTATCTCAGCGATC
TGTCTATTTCGTTCATCCATAGTTGCCTGACTCCCCGTCGTGTAGATAACTACGATACGGGAGGGCTTAC
CATCTGGCCCCAGTGCTGCAATGATACCGCGAGACCCACGCTCACCGGCTCCAGATTTATCAGCAATAAA
CCAGCCAGCCGGAAGGGCCGAGCGCAGAAGTGGTCCTGCAACTTTATCCGCCTCCATCCAGTCTATTAAT
TGTTGCCGGGAAGCTAGAGTAAGTAGTTCGCCAGTTAATAGTTTGCGCAACGTTGTTGCCATTGCTACAG
GCATCGTGGTGTCACGCTCGTCGTTTGGTATGGCTTCATTCAGCTCCGGTTCCCAACGATCAAGGCGAGT
TACATGATCCCCCATGTTGTGCAAAAAAGCGGTTAGCTCCTTCGGTCCTCCGATCGTTGTCAGAAGTAAG
TTGGCCGCAGTGTTATCACTCATGGTTATGGCAGCACTGCATAATTCTCTTACTGTCATGCCATCCGTAA
GATGCTTTTCTGTGACTGGTGAGTACTCAACCAAGTCATTCTGAGAATAGTGTATGCGGCGACCGAGTTG
CTCTTGCCCGGCGTCAATACGGGATAATACCGCGCCACATAGCAGAACTTTAAAAGTGCTCATCATTGGA
AAACGTTCTTCGGGGCGAAAACTCTCAAGGATCTTACCGCTGTTGAGATCCAGTTCGATGTAACCCACTC
GTGCACCCAACTGATCTTCAGCATCTTTTACTTTCACCAGCGTTTCTGGGTGAGCAAAAACAGGAAGGCA
AAATGCCGCAAAAAAGGGAATAAGGGCGACACGGAAATGTTGAATACTCATACTCTTCCTTTTTCAATCA
TGATTGAAGCATTTATCAGGGTTATTGTCTCATGAGCGGATACATATTTGAATGTATTTAGAAAAATAAA
CAAATAGGTCATGACCAAAATCCCTTAACGTGAGTTTTCGTTCCACTGAGCGTCAGACCCCGTAGAAAAG
ATCAAAGGATCTTCTTGAGATCCTTTTTTTCTGCGCGTAATCTGCTGCTTGCAAACAAAAAAACCACCGC
TACCAGCGGTGGTTTGTTTGCCGGATCAAGAGCTACCAACTCTTTTTCCGAAGGTAACTGGCTTCAGCAG
AGCGCAGATACCAAATACTGTCCTTCTAGTGTAGCCGTAGTTAGGCCACCACTTCAAGAACTCTGTAGCA
CCGCCTACATACCTCGCTCTGCTAATCCTGTTACCAGTGGCTGCTGCCAGTGGCGATAAGTCGTGTCTTA
CCGGGTTGGACTCAAGACGATAGTTACCGGATAAGGCGCAGCGGTCGGGCTGAACGGGGGGTTCGTGCAC
ACAGCCCAGCTTGGAGCGAACGACCTACACCGAACTGAGATACCTACAGCGTGAGCTATGAGAAAGCGCC
ACGCTTCCCGAAGGGAGAAAGGCGGACAGGTATCCGGTAAGCGGCAGGGTCGGAACAGGAGAGCGCACGA
GGGAGCTTCCAGGGGGAAACGCCTGGTATCTTTATAGTCCTGTCGGGTTTCGCCACCTCTGACTTGAGCG
TCGATTTTTGTGATGCTCGTCAGGGGGGCGGAGCCTATGGAAAAACGCCAGCAACGCGGCCTTTTTACGG
TTCCTGGCCTTTTGCTGGCCTTTTGCTCACATGTTCTTTCCTGCGTTATCCCCTGATTCTGTGGATAACC
GTATTACCGCCTTTGAGTGAGCTGATACCGCTCGCCGCAGCCGAACGACCGAGCGCAGCGAGTCAGTGAG
CGAGGAAGCGGAAGAGCGCCTGATGCGGTATTTTCTCCTTACGCATCTGTGCGGTATTTCACACCGCAAT
GGTGCACTCTCAGTACAATCTGCTCTGATGCCGCATAGTTAAGCCAGTATACACTCCGCTATCGCTACGT
GACTGGGTCATGGCTGCGCCCCGACACCCGCCAACACCCGCTGACGCGCCCTGACGGGCTTGTCTGCTCC
CGGCATCCGCTTACAGACAAGCTGTGACCGTCTCCGGGAGCTGCATGTGTCAGAGGTTTTCACCGTCATC
ACCGAAACGCGCGAGGCAGCTGCGGTAAAGCTCATCAGCGTGGTCGTGAAGCGATTCACAGATGTCTGCC
TGTTCATCCGCGTCCAGCTCGTTGAGTTTCTCCAGAAGCGTTAATGTCTGGCTTCTGATAAAGCGGGCCA
TGTTAAGGGCGGTTTTTTCCTGTTTGGTCACTGATGCCTCCGTGTAAGGGGGATTTCTGTTCATGGGGGT
AATGATACCGATGAAACGAGAGAGGATGCTCACGATACGGGTTACTGATGATGAACATGCCCGGTTACTG
GAACGTTGTGAGGGTAAACAACTGGCGGTATGGATGCGGCGGGACCAGAGAAAAATCACTCAGGGTCAAT
GCCAGCGCTTCGTTAATACAGATGTAGGTGTTCCACAGGGTAGCCAGCAGCATCCTGCGATGCAGATCCG
GAACATAATGGTGCAGGGCGCTGACTTCCGCGTTTCCAGACTTTACGAAACACGGAAACCGAAGACCATT
CATGTTGTTGCTCAGGTCGCAGACGTTTTGCAGCAGCAGTCGCTTCACGTTCGCTCGCGTATCGGTGATT
CATTCTGCTAACCAGTAAGGCAACCCCGCCAGCCTAGCCGGGTCCTCAACGACAGGAGCACGATCATGCT
AGTCATGCCCCGCGCCCACCGGAAGGAGCTGACTGGGTTGAAGGCTCTCAAGGGCATCGGTCGAGATCCC
GGTGCCTAATGAGTGAGCTAACTTACATTAATTGCGTTGCGCTCACTGCCCGCTTTCCAGTCGGGAAACC
TGTCGTGCCAGCTGCATTAATGAATCGGCCAACGCGCGGGGAGAGGCGGTTTGCGTATTGGGCGCCAGGG
TGGTTTTTCTTTTCACCAGTGAGACGGGCAACAGCTGATTGCCCTTCACCGCCTGGCCCTGAGAGAGTTG
CAGCAAGCGGTCCACGCTGGTTTGCCCCAGCAGGCGAAAATCCTGTTTGATGGTGGTTAACGGCGGGATA
TAACATGAGCTGTCTTCGGTATCGTCGTATCCCACTACCGAGATGTCCGCACCAACGCGCAGCCCGGACT
CGGTAATGGCGCGCATTGCGCCCAGCGCCATCTGATCGTTGGCAACCAGCATCGCAGTGGGAACGATGCC
CTCATTCAGCATTTGCATGGTTTGTTGAAAACCGGACATGGCACTCCAGTCGCCTTCCCGTTCCGCTATC
GGCTGAATTTGATTGCGAGTGAGATATTTATGCCAGCCAGCCAGACGCAGACGCGCCGAGACAGAACTTA
ATGGGCCCGCTAACAGCGCGATTTGCTGGTGACCCAATGCGACCAGATGCTCCACGCCCAGTCGCGTACC
GTCTTCATGGGAGAAAATAATACTGTTGATGGGTGTCTGGTCAGAGACATCAAGAAATAACGCCGGAACA
TTAGTGCAGGCAGCTTCCACAGCAATGGCATCCTGGTCATCCAGCGGATAGTTAATGATCAGCCCACTGA
CGCGTTGCGCGAGAAGATTGTGCACCGCCGCTTTACAGGCTTCGACGCCGCTTCGTTCTACCATCGACAC
CACCACGCTGGCACCCAGTTGATCGGCGCGAGATTTAATCGCCGCGACAATTTGCGACGGCGCGTGCAGG
GCCAGACTGGAGGTGGCAACGCCAATCAGCAACGACTGTTTGCCCGCCAGTTGTTGTGCCACGCGGTTGG
GAATGTAATTCAGCTCCGCCATCGCCGCTTCCACTTTTTCCCGCGTTTTCGCAGAAACGTGGCTGGCCTG
GTTCACCACGCGGGAAACGGTCTGATAAGAGACACCGGCATACTCTGCGACATCGTATAACGTTACTGGT
TTCACATTCACCACCCTGAATTGACTCTCTTCCGGGCGCTATCATGCCATACCGCGAAAGGTTTTGCGCC
ATTCGATGGTGTCCGGGATCTCGACGCTCTCCCTTATGCGACTCCTGCATTAGGAAGCAGCCCAGTAGTA
GGTTGAGGCCGTTGAGCACCGCCGCCGCAAGGAATGGTGCATGCAAGGAGATGGCGCCCAACAGTCCCCC
GGCCACGGGGCCTGCCACCATACCCACGCCGAAACAAGCGCTCATGAGCCCGAAGTGGCGAGCCCGATCT
TCCCCATCGGTGATGTCGGCGATATAGGCGCCAGCAACCGCACCTGTGGCGCCGGTGATGCCGGCCACGA
TGCGTCCGGCGTAGAGGATCGAGATCGATCTCGATCCCGCGAAATTAATACGACTCACTATA
Features (pLannotate 1.2.2; 19 found; start..end, strand, type, name):
      3..27      +  protein_bind   lac operator: The lac repressor binds to the lac operator to inhibit transcription in E. coli. This inhibition can be relieved by adding lactose or isopropyl-β-D-thiogalactopyranoside (IPTG). lac repressor encoded by lacI
     42..64      +  RBS            RBS: efficient ribosome binding site from bacteriophage T7 gene 10 (Olins and Rangwala, 1989)
    104..814     +  CDS            Superfolder GFP: Superfolder GFP is a basic (constitutively fluorescent) green fluorescent protein published in 2005, derived from Aequorea victoria. It is reported to be a very rapidly-maturing weak dimer.
    842..883     +  CDS            S-Tag (fragment): affinity and epitope tag derived from pancreatic ribonuclease A
    913..930     +  CDS            SET1 (fragment): solubility-enhancement tag derived from T7 phage gene 10B
    938..985     +  terminator     T7 terminator: transcription terminator for bacteriophage T7 RNA polymerase
   1022..1477    +  rep_origin     f1 ori (sequence partly withheld): f1 bacteriophage origin of replication; arrow indicates direction of (+) strand synthesis
   1592..2452    -  CDS            AmpR: β-lactamase; bla; confers resistance to ampicillin, carbenicillin, and related antibiotics
   2453..2545    -  promoter       AmpR promoter: bla
   2626..3214    +  rep_origin     ori: high-copy-number ColE1/pMB1/pBR322/pUC origin of replication
   3400..3539    -  misc_feature   bom: basis of mobility region from pBR322
   3641..3832    -  CDS            rop: Rop protein, which maintains plasmids at low copy number; rop
   3849..4229    +  CDS            YPB1_ECOLX: Protein predicted: Swiss-Prot protein existence level 4. From Escherichia coli.
   4291..4355    -  CDS            TcR (fragment): tetracycline efflux protein; tet; confers resistance to tetracycline
   4370..4391    -  protein_bind   CAP binding site: CAP binding activates transcription in the presence of cAMP. E. coli catabolite activator protein
   4404..5486    -  CDS            lacI: lac repressor; lacI; The lac repressor binds to the lac operator to inhibit transcription in E. coli. This inhibition can be relieved by adding lactose or isopropyl-β-D-thiogalactopyranoside (IPTG).
   5487..5564    -  promoter       lacI promoter: lacI
   5572..5851    -  CDS            TcR (fragment): tetracycline efflux protein; tet; confers resistance to tetracycline
   5877..2       +  promoter       T7 promoter (across the origin): promoter for bacteriophage T7 RNA polymerase
