[The description below was written by a language model from this plasmid's Addgene catalogue record and pLannotate feature annotations shown in this document.]
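Description:
pET-6xHis-GFP(+24) is a bacterial expression plasmid built on the pETDuet backbone (about 5.9 kb) for producing a positively supercharged green fluorescent protein in E. coli. It replicates from a ColE1/pMB1-type origin and is selected with ampicillin through the β-lactamase gene. The catalogue lists it as high copy, although the annotation also detects the rop gene and the pBR322 bom region, elements usually associated with moderated copy number. An f1 origin is present, and short tetracycline-resistance fragments are non-functional backbone remnants.

The payload is a 744 bp synthetic GFP(+24) coding sequence, which the annotation recognises as a superfolder GFP derivative. It carries nineteen substitutions that mostly replace acidic or neutral surface residues with lysine or arginine, consistent with the net positive charge indicated by the name. A short N-terminal leader containing a hexahistidine tag allows purification by metal-affinity chromatography. Transcription is driven by a T7 promoter followed by a lac operator and the T7 gene 10 ribosome binding site, and it ends at a T7 terminator. The plasmid-encoded lacI repressor keeps expression off until IPTG is added, so a host supplying T7 RNA polymerase is required for expression. Fragments of an S-tag and another tag annotated downstream of the GFP sequence appear to be leftovers of the Duet cloning region, and the record does not indicate that they are fused to the protein.

The stated purpose is expression of the supercharged GFP variant in E. coli. The associated publication concerns formation of biomolecular condensates in bacteria by tuning protein electrostatics.
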