Addgene plasmid #199163: pET-6xHis-GFP(+24)
Purpose: used to express a supercharged GFP variant in E. coli
Depositing lab: Allie Obermeyer. Depositing organization: Columbia University. Publication: Formation of Biomolecular Condensates in Bacteria by Tuning Protein Electrostatics. Yeong V, Werth EG, Brown LM, Obermeyer AC. ACS Cent Sci. 2020 Dec 23;6(12):2301-2310. doi: 10.1021/acscentsci.0c01146. Epub 2020 Nov 12. PubMed 33376791.
Backbone
  Vector backbone: pETDuet
  Total vector size (bp): 5896
Growth in bacteria
  Bacterial resistance: Ampicillin, 100 μg/mL
  Growth temperature: 37°C
  Growth strain: DH5alpha
  Growth instructions: Growth and protein expression after induction is improved at 25 °C.
  Copy number: High Copy
Gene/Insert
  Gene/Insert name: GFP(+24)
  Insert size (bp): 744
  Mutation: E16R, V21K, D29K, E42K, E44K, D86K, D112K, T115K, D127R, E134K, I138R, D143K, E152R, N159K, Q167R, D200R, D207R, N222K, L246R
  Promoter: T7
  Tag / fusion protein: MGHHHHHHGGA (N terminal on insert)
  Cloning method: Unknown
  Sequencing primers: 5′ T7; 3′ T7-term
Resource information
  A portion of this plasmid was derived from a plasmid made by: This gene was synthesized and cloned into the plasmid by GenScript.
Terms and licenses: Academic/Nonprofit Terms; Industry Terms: Not Available to Industry
How to cite: pET-6xHis-GFP(+24) was a gift from Allie Obermeyer (Addgene plasmid # 199163 ; http://n2t.net/addgene:199163 ; RRID:Addgene_199163)
